Addgene plasmid #33346: pLEW100v5-trunc
Depositing lab: George Cross. Depositing organization: Rockefeller University.
Backbone
  Vector backbone: pGEM
  Backbone size w/o insert (bp): 4417
  Vector type: Trypanosoma brucei expression vector
  Selectable markers: Zeocin
Growth in bacteria
  Bacterial resistance: Ampicillin, 100 μg/mL
  Growth temperature: 37°C
  Growth strain: DH5alpha
  Copy number: Unknown
Gene/Insert
  Gene/Insert name: Luciferase truncated to allow cytoplasmic instead of peroxisomal (glycosomal) expression
  Species: Firefly
  Insert size (bp): 1632
  Mutation: 21bp of wt luciferase deleted
  Cloning method: Restriction Enzyme; 5′ cloning site HindIII (not destroyed); 3′ cloning site BamHI (not destroyed)
  Sequencing primers: 5′ LucNrev
Terms and licenses: Academic/Nonprofit Terms; Industry Terms: Not Available to Industry
Depositor comments: This plasmid is a derivative of Addgene plasmid 24011: pLEW100v5.
How to cite: pLEW100v5-trunc was a gift from George Cross (Addgene plasmid # 33346 ; http://n2t.net/addgene:33346 ; RRID:Addgene_33346)
