[The description below was written by a language model from this plasmid's Addgene catalogue record and pLannotate feature annotations shown in this document.]
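Description:
pLEW100v5-trunc is a Trypanosoma brucei expression vector built on a pGEM backbone and derived from pLEW100v5. In E. coli it is maintained through a high-copy ColE1/pUC-type origin and selected with ampicillin via the bla gene and its own promoter. For selection in trypanosomes it carries the Sh ble gene (BleoR), which confers resistance to phleomycin, bleomycin and Zeocin. In the annotated sequence this marker sits downstream of a T7 promoter and is followed by two T7 terminators, which implies that marker expression depends on T7 RNA polymerase being supplied by the host cell line.

The payload is a firefly luciferase coding sequence cloned between retained HindIII and BamHI sites. It lacks 21 bp of the wild-type gene, so the enzyme stays in the cytoplasm instead of being imported into the peroxisome-like glycosome. The luciferase cassette runs in the opposite direction to the ble cassette, and a tet operator is annotated upstream of it, indicating tetracycline-regulated expression in cells that provide the Tet repressor. The trypanosome promoter driving luciferase is not named in the record, nor are any processing or genomic targeting sequences, and much of the roughly 7.7 kb sequence is unannotated. Several short hits (SET1, U6, TcR, rop, bom and lacI fragments) are probably backbone remnants or incidental matches rather than functional parts. The annotated luciferase span and total sequence length also differ somewhat from the catalogue's insert and backbone sizes.

The plasmid likely serves as an inducible cytosolic luciferase reporter, and the flanking sites would allow luciferase to be swapped for another gene, though the record does not state an application.
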