Features (pLannotate 1.2.2; 19 found; start..end, strand, type, name):
    757..804     -  terminator     T7 terminator: transcription terminator for bacteriophage T7 RNA polymerase
    812..861     -  CDS            SET1 (fragment): solubility-enhancement tag derived from T7 phage gene 10B
    889..936     -  terminator     T7 terminator: transcription terminator for bacteriophage T7 RNA polymerase
    944..993     -  CDS            SET1 (fragment): solubility-enhancement tag derived from T7 phage gene 10B
   1345..1719    -  CDS            BleoR: antibiotic-binding protein; Sh ble from Streptoalloteichus hindustanus; confers resistance to bleomycin, phleomycin, and Zeocin™
   1858..1876    -  promoter       T7 promoter: promoter for bacteriophage T7 RNA polymerase
   2153..2171    +  protein_bind   tet operator: tetO; bacterial operator O2 for the tetR and tetA genes tetracycline repressor TetR
   2174..2193    +  promoter       PLtetO-1 promoter (fragment): modified phage lambda PL promoter with tet operator sites (Lutz and Bujard, 1997)
   2388..4040    +  CDS            luciferase: firefly luciferase; luc
   4083..4099    -  promoter       U6 promoter (fragment): RNA polymerase III promoter for mouse U6 snRNA (Das et al., 1988)
   4897..4914    +  misc_feature   MCS (fragment): pUC18/19 multiple cloning site
   4924..4942    -  promoter       SP6 promoter: promoter for bacteriophage SP6 RNA polymerase
   5170..5445    +  CDS            TcR (fragment): tetracycline efflux protein; tet; confers resistance to tetracycline
   5446..5494    -  misc_feature   bom (fragment): basis of mobility region from pBR322
   5596..5631    -  CDS            rop (fragment): Rop protein, which maintains plasmids at low copy number; rop
   5726..5830    +  promoter       AmpR promoter: bla
   5831..6691    +  CDS            AmpR: β-lactamase; bla; confers resistance to ampicillin, carbenicillin, and related antibiotics
   6862..7450    +  rep_origin     ori: high-copy-number ColE1/pMB1/pBR322/pUC origin of replication
   7633..1       +  CDS            lacI (fragment) (across the origin): lac repressor; lacI; The lac repressor binds to the lac operator to inhibit transcription in E. coli. This inhibition can be relieved by adding lactose or isopropyl-β-D-thiogalactopyranoside (IPTG).
>Addgene plasmid #33346 | pLEW100v5-trunc | depositor full sequence | sequence record 39752 | pLEW100v5-trunc sequence 7685 bps
GAATTCGAGCTCCAGCTGAGCTCATATAGTTGGTATGTATTCTAATTCCAGACTACTGGCGTGGATAAAC
ATGTCCCCTGATTAAAAGGAAAGATTCCATAGCCCATTAGTGCAAAGATAATTGGTACACCGTCAAAAAC
ACATGGGAGACCACACGATACGACACTGTGACCGTAGCATCAATTCCGCACTCGATATAACTCTATCGAA
GAACTTCCATGGTACAAACTGGTCGCCACGGTCTGCTCCACACGGAGATCATCGTATCATTTTTATCGAT
AGCGGCCGCTATCGATGTATGCCTTGGCCCTGATGGCATGCCAATTTCACTACAACGGACTATGTGGACC
CCGTTATCATGGAAATGCGCTAGTTGGAGGAAGTTAGACCGCGCCGGAAAAGAGAGGGGTAGAGAAAATG
ACAACTTGGAAGATATCCACACACGCACGGTGAAACGTTAGCAACAATTATTAGGGAAGCACGCTTGCCC
TAGTCCCACGAGTAACCAAGACTCCAAAAGCCTTTCTGGCACAGAGAGCGAGCCGAAATGGAAAAGAGAA
ACAATGCCTGCACTAACACTACTGAGCGATTCGCCTCGCCGCGGAGGACCGAATACTAATAACGACACTT
GCGGTCAAAAAGTAGAAGAACAAATGCTCAACGATGAGTGAATCAGGTTAGGGTAGTTGGAAAATTATAC
AGAATGTCTTTGGCAACACACCGCTTAAGCCTATCCGGATATAGTTCTCCTTTCAGCAAAAAACCCCTCA
AGACCCGTTTAGAGGCCCCAAGGGGTTATGCTAGTTATTGCTCAGCGGTGGCAGCAGCCAACTCAGCTTC
CTTTCGGGCTTTGTTAGCAGCCCTATCCGGATATAGTTCTCCTTTCAGCAAAAAACCCCTCAAGACCCGT
TTAGAGGCCCCAAGGGGTTATGCTAGTTATTGCTCAGCGGTGGCAGCAGCCAACTCAGCTTCCTTTCGGG
CTTTGTTAGCAGCATTTAAATGCAGAATACTGCATAGATAACAAACGCATCAAACACAACTGGTGGCACT
ATTTCAATCATGTCGACACACCAAGACGAGAAAATTTGAGTTAAACAAGATGCCTACAACCCTATATTTA
TTATCTTCAAGTGATCTTCTCTTCTCTTGTGCGCTGTACGTAAATGTGTTGCAAATAAGGCATAGGGCTG
AGTACAGGCACCACACGCGTGGAAAATCATAAGCACTAGCCGTGTCAACTCACAGCGACTACAGAACAAT
TTTGGCCACACAACCCGGTGTTAGGATCTCCGAGGCCTCGGACCCGTCGGGCCGCGTCGGACCGGCGGTG
TTGGTCGGCGTCGGTCAGTCCTGCTCCTCGGCCACGAAGTGCACGCAGTTGCCGGCCGGGTCGCGCAGGG
CGAACTCCCGCCCCCACGGCTGCTCGCCGATCTCGGTCATGGCCGGCCCGGAGGCGTCCCGGAAGTTCGT
GGACACGACCTCCGACCACTCGGCGTACAGCTCGTCCAGGCCGCGCACCCACACCCAGGCCAGGGTGTTG
TCCGGCACCACCTGGTCCTGGACCGCGCTGATGAACAGGGTCACGTCGTCCCGGACCACACCGGCGAAGT
CGTCCTCCACGAAGTCCCGGGAGAACCCGAGCCGGTCGGTCCAGAACTCGACCGCTCCGGCGACGTCGCG
CGCGGTGAGCACCGGAACGGCACTGGTCAACTTGGCCATGGTGATAGCTTATTTTATGGCAGCAACGAGA
CCTTACGTAAAGCAAAACTAAATAAGAGCGGAGACTGCAATGCAGAGTAAAAAAAAAAAAACATGAATTT
CAGAAGACCTTGCTGTGCCCCCGGTACGGGAGATCTCCCTATAGTGAGTCGTATTAATCAGGTACCTAGC
TTTCCACCCAGCGCGGGTGCATTCTGGCTCTTATATATACTTATTGTCATGACAGAGTATATTGTACTGT
GTTGATAAGGGACGGGTAACTGTATTGAAGAGCCGATGCTTTTGACATGTTAGATATAATATGTTTTATT
GTAAAGTCAATACAACACACAATAGGATAATAATGATAAAGTTAAAAAAGTATATATAGTAATAGAAATA
TATCTTATATAGGAAAGATTAAGCAGTAAAAGTAGCGCTTACGGCGTACGGTTCCCTATCAGTGATAGAG
ATCTCCCTATCAGTGATAGAGATCCCTGAGTACTGAGTTTAACATGTTCTCGTCCCGGGCTGCACGCGCC
TTCGAGTTTTTTTTCCTTTTCCCCATTTTTTTCAACTTGAAGACTTCAATTACACCAAAAAGTAAAATTC
ACAAGCTTGGAATTCCTTTGTGTTACATTCTTGAATGTCGCTCGCAGTGACATTAGCATTCCGGTACTGT
TGGTAAAATGGAAGACGCCAAAAACATAAAGAAAGGCCCGGCGCCATTCTATCCTCTAGAGGATGGAACC
GCTGGAGAGCAACTGCATAAGGCTATGAAGAGATACGCCCTGGTTCCTGGAACAATTGCTTTTACAGATG
CACATATCGAGGTGAACATCACGTACGCGGAATACTTCGAAATGTCCGTTCGGTTGGCAGAAGCTATGAA
ACGATATGGGCTGAATACAAATCACAGAATCGTCGTATGCAGTGAAAACTCTCTTCAATTCTTTATGCCG
GTGTTGGGCGCGTTATTTATCGGAGTTGCAGTTGCGCCCGCGAACGACATTTATAATGAACGTGAATTGC
TCAACAGTATGAACATTTCGCAGCCTACCGTAGTGTTTGTTTCCAAAAAGGGGTTGCAAAAAATTTTGAA
CGTGCAAAAAAAATTACCAATAATCCAGAAAATTATTATCATGGATTCTAAAACGGATTACCAGGGATTT
CAGTCGATGTACACGTTCGTCACATCTCATCTACCTCCCGGTTTTAATGAATACGATTTTGTACCAGAGT
CCTTTGATCGTGACAAAACAATTGCACTGATAATGAATTCCTCTGGATCTACTGGGTTACCTAAGGGTGT
GGCCCTTCCGCATAGAACTGCCTGCGTCAGATTCTCGCATGCCAGAGATCCTATTTTTGGCAATCAAATC
ATTCCGGATACTGCGATTTTAAGTGTTGTTCCATTCCATCACGGTTTTGGAATGTTTACTACACTCGGAT
ATTTGATATGTGGATTTCGAGTCGTCTTAATGTATAGATTTGAAGAAGAGCTGTTTTTACGATCCCTTCA
GGATTACAAAATTCAAAGTGCGTTGCTAGTACCAACCCTATTTTCATTCTTCGCCAAAAGCACTCTGATT
GACAAATACGATTTATCTAATTTACACGAAATTGCTTCTGGGGGCGCACCTCTTTCGAAAGAAGTCGGGG
AAGCGGTTGCAAAACGCTTCCATCTTCCAGGGATACGACAAGGATATGGGCTCACTGAGACTACATCAGC
TATTCTGATTACACCCGAGGGGGATGATAAACCGGGCGCGGTCGGTAAAGTTGTTCCATTTTTTGAAGCG
AAGGTTGTGGATCTGGATACCGGGAAAACGCTGGGCGTTAATCAGAGAGGCGAATTATGTGTCAGAGGAC
CTATGATTATGTCCGGTTATGTAAACAATCCGGAAGCGACCAACGCCTTGATTGACAAGGATGGATGGCT
ACATTCTGGAGACATAGCTTACTGGGACGAAGACGAACACTTCTTCATAGTTGACCGCTTGAAGTCTTTA
ATTAAATACAAAGGATATCAGGTGGCCCCCGCTGAATTGGAATCGATATTGTTACAACACCCCAACATCT
TCGACGCGGGCGTGGCAGGTCTTCCCGACGATGACGCCGGTGAACTTCCCGCCGCCGTTGTTGTTTTGGA
GCACGGAAAGACGATGACGGAAAAAGAGATCGTGGATTACGTCGCCAGTCAAGTAACAACCGCGAAAAGG
TTGCGCGGAGGAGTTGTGTTTGTGGACGAAGTACCGAAAGGTCTTACCGGAAAACTCGACGCAAGAAAAA
TCAGAGAGATCCTCATAAAGGCCAAGTAGGGCGGAAAGTCCAAATTGTAAAATGTAACTGTATTCAGCGA
TGACGAAATTCTTAGCTATTGTAATATTATATGCAAATTGATGAATGGTAATTTTGTAATTGTGGGTCAC
TGTACTATTTTAACGAATAATAAAATCAGGTATAGGTAACTAAAAAGGAATTCGAGCTCGGATCCTGCCC
ATTTAGTTGGCTTTTCCCTTGTCTCGTGTCTTTTCCGTGGAAAGGTTCCCGGAGTAATCTGATGGCACAG
CAGGGAGGTGCGCCTGCAGGTTGGTTAGGAAGGGGGGATGATGTAAAAGAAGAAAATGGGGGGATATCTT
ATGTTTAAGAGGATAAATAATGTGAAGGGGCTTTATATGCTTGCTTGGTTGTCTCGTTGGTGCATGGGGA
ATCTGCATGTTTGCTTTGGAGCACGCGTGGTACATCAATGGGATCATATCTTGCTGCCTCCCGCAGTCAC
CGTGCGGAGCTGCCGGTGCCCCGTTTCTCATAGGCGTGTGCACCTTCCGTCTGAGACCTGTAAATGGTTA
AAAAGGAATATATAATTACCTTTTGAAAAGTGGTAAAAAACGAATATATGTTTTTTTTTGGTTTTAATAC
GCTCTTTTGTGTGTATGAGAGGAATAAATAAGTGTGTGTGTGTGTGTGTGTTGTTGTTGTTGAAAAAATG
AAGGACACGAAAGCGCTCATTAGGGGTGGGGATACACCAGGCATAATTATCCGAAAATATTTTGGTGCAC
CAAATAAGTGAACATACTGACGAAATCAAAGAGTTGGAGGATGGATAGGGAGGCCTCATTGGCAGTGGTA
AATTGATTTGACTTGAATATGATACCCTCTTACTGTTTCATTGCCACTACAAGTTGGTTTCCTTCCCCTG
CAGGCATGCAAGCTAGCTTGTATTCTATAGTGTCACCTAAATCGTATGTGTATGATACATAAGGTTATGT
ATTAATTGTAGCCGCGTTCTAACGACAATATGTACAAGCCTAATTGTGTAGCATCTGGCTTACTGAAGCA
GACCCTATCATCTCTCTCGTAAACTGCCGTCAGAGTCGGTTTGGTTGGACGAACCTTCTGAGTTTCTGGT
AACGCCGTCCCGCACCCGGAAATGGTCAGCGAACCAATCAGCAGGGTCATCGCTAGCCAGATCCTCTACG
CCGGACGCATCGTGGCCGGCATCACCGGCGCCACAGGTGCGGTTGCTGGCGCCTATATCGCCGACATCAC
CGATGGGGAAGATCGGGCTCGCCACTTCGGGCTCATGAGCGCTTGTTTCGGCGTGGGTATGGTGGCAGGC
CCCGTGGCCGGGGGACTGTTGGGCGCCATCTCCTTGCACCATTCCTTGCGGCGGCGGTGCTCAACGGCCT
CAACCTACTACTGGGCTGCTTCCTAATGCAGGAGTCGCATAAGGGAGAGCGTCGAATGGTGCACTCTCAG
TACAATCTGCTCTGATGCCGCATAGTTAAGCCAGCCCCGACACCCGCCAACACCCGCTGACGCGCCCTGA
CGGGCTTGTCTGCTCCCGGCATCCGCTTACAGACAAGCTGTGACCGTCTCCGGGAGCTGCATGTGTCAGA
GGTTTTCACCGTCATCACCGAAACGCGCGAGACGAAAGGGCCTCGTGATACGCCTATTTTTATAGGTTAA
TGTCATGATAATAATGGTTTCTTAGACGTCAGGTGGCACTTTTCGGGGAAATGTGCGCGGAACCCCTATT
TGTTTATTTTTCTAAATACATTCAAATATGTATCCGCTCATGAGACAATAACCCTGATAAATGCTTCAAT
AATATTGAAAAAGGAAGAGTATGAGTATTCAACATTTCCGTGTCGCCCTTATTCCCTTTTTTGCGGCATT
TTGCCTTCCTGTTTTTGCTCACCCAGAAACGCTGGTGAAAGTAAAAGATGCTGAAGATCAGTTGGGTGCA
CGAGTGGGTTACATCGAACTGGATCTCAACAGCGGTAAGATCCTTGAGAGTTTTCGCCCCGAAGAACGTT
TTCCAATGATGAGCACTTTTAAAGTTCTGCTATGTGGCGCGGTATTATCCCGTATTGACGCCGGGCAAGA
GCAACTCGGTCGCCGCATACACTATTCTCAGAATGACTTGGTTGAGTACTCACCAGTCACAGAAAAGCAT
CTTACGGATGGCATGACAGTAAGAGAATTATGCAGTGCTGCCATAACCATGAGTGATAACACTGCGGCCA
ACTTACTTCTGACAACGATCGGAGGACCGAAGGAGCTAACCGCTTTTTTGCACAGCATGGGGGATCATGT
AACTCGCCTTGATCGTTGGGAACCGGAGCTGAATGAAGCCATACCAAACGACGAGCGTGACACCACGATG
CCTGTAGCAATGGCAACAACGTTGCGCAAACTATTAACTGGCGAACTACTTACTCTAGCTTCCCGGCAAC
AATTAATAGACTGGATGGAGGCGGATAAAGTTGCAGGACCACTTCTGCGCTCGGCCCTTCCGGCTGGCTG
GTTTATTGCTGATAAATCTGGAGCCGGTGAGCGTGGGTCTCGCGGTATCATTGCAGCACTGGGGCCAGAT
GGTAAGCCCTCCCGTATCGTAGTTATCTACACGACGGGGAGTCAGGCAACTATGGATGAACGAAATAGAC
AGATCGCTGAGATAGGTGCCTCACTGATTAAGCATTGGTAACTGTCAGACCAAGTTTACTCATATATACT
TTAGATTGATTTAAAACTTCATTTTTAATTTAAAAGGATCTAGGTGAAGATCCTTTTTGATAATCTCATG
ACCAAAATCCCTTAACGTGAGTTTTCGTTCCACTGAGCGTCAGACCCCGTAGAAAAGATCAAAGGATCTT
CTTGAGATCCTTTTTTTCTGCGCGTAATCTGCTGCTTGCAAACAAAAAAACCACCGCTACCAGCGGTGGT
TTGTTTGCCGGATCAAGAGCTACCAACTCTTTTTCCGAAGGTAACTGGCTTCAGCAGAGCGCAGATACCA
AATACTGTTCTTCTAGTGTAGCCGTAGTTAGGCCACCACTTCAAGAACTCTGTAGCACCGCCTACATACC
TCGCTCTGCTAATCCTGTTACCAGTGGCTGCTGCCAGTGGCGATAAGTCGTGTCTTACCGGGTTGGACTC
AAGACGATAGTTACCGGATAAGGCGCAGCGGTCGGGCTGAACGGGGGGTTCGTGCACACAGCCCAGCTTG
GAGCGAACGACCTACACCGAACTGAGATACCTACAGCGTGAGCTATGAGAAAGCGCCACGCTTCCCGAAG
GGAGAAAGGCGGACAGGTATCCGGTAAGCGGCAGGGTCGGAACAGGAGAGCGCACGAGGGAGCTTCCAGG
GGGAAACGCCTGGTATCTTTATAGTCCTGTCGGGTTTCGCCACCTCTGACTTGAGCGTCGATTTTTGTGA
TGCTCGTCAGGGGGGCGGAGCCTATGGAAAAACGCCAGCAACGCGGCCTTTTTACGGTTCCTGGCCTTTT
GCTGGCCTTTTGCTCACATGTTCTTTCCTGCGTTATCCCCTGATTCTGTGGATAACCGTATTACCGCCTT
TGAGTGAGCTGATACCGCTCGCCGCAGCCGAACGACCGAGCGCAGCGAGTCAGTGAGCGAGGAAGCGGAA
GAGCGCCCAATACGCAAACCGCCTCTCCCCGCGCGTTGGCCGATTCATTAATGCA
