>Addgene plasmid #33346 | pLEW100v5-trunc | addgene partial sequence | sequence record 41276 | SP6
GGAACCAACTTGTAGTGGCAATGAAACAGTAAGAGGGTATCATATTCAAGTCAAATCAATTTACCACTGC
CAATGAGGCCTCCCTATCCATCCTCCAACTCTTTGATTTCGTCAGTATGTTCACTTATTTGGTGCACCAA
AATATTTTCGGATAATTATGCCTGGTGTATCCCCACCCCTAATGAGCGCTTTCGTGTCCTTCATTTTTTC
AACAACAACAACACACACACACACACACACTTATTTATTCCTCTCATACACACAAAAGAGCGTATTAAAA
CCAAAAAAAAACATATATTCGTTTTTTACCACTTTTCAAAAGGTAATTATATATTCCTTTTTAACCATTT
ACAGGTCTCAGACGGAAGGTGCACACGCCTATGAGAAACGGGGCACCGGCAGCTCCGCACGGTGACTGCG
GGAGGCAGCAAGATATGATCCCATTGATGTACCACGCGTGCTCCAAAGCAAACATGCAGATTCCCCATGC
ACCAACGAGACAACCAAGCAAGCATATAAAGCCCCTTCACATTATTTATCCTCTTAAACATAAGATATCC
CCCCATTTTCTTCTTTTACATCATCCCCCCTTCCTAACCAACCTGCAGGCGCACCTCCCTGCTGTGCCAT
CAGATTACTCCGGGAACCTTTCCACGGAAAAGACACGAGACAAGGGAAAAGCCAACTAAATGGGCAGGAT
CCGAGCTCGAATTCCTTTTTAGTTACCTATACCTGATTTTATTATTCGTTAAAATAGTACAGTGACCCAC
AATTACAAAATTACCATTCATCAATTTGCATATAATATTACAATAGCTAAGAATTTCGTCATCGCTGAAT
ACAGTTACATTTT
